>Addgene plasmid #68914 | pAT775 | depositor full sequence | sequence record 121348 | pAT775 sequence 5784 bps
ATCCATCAAAATTCGTTTTCTCTATGTTGGATTCCTTGTTGCTCATATTGTGATGATAATTTCTACAAAT
ATAGTCATTGGTAACTATCTATGAAACTGTTTGATACTTTTATAGTTGATTAAACTTGTTCATGGCATTT
GCCTTAATATCATCCGCTATGTCAATGTAGGGTTTCATAGCTTTGTAGTCGCTGTGTCCCGTCCATTTCA
TGACCACCTGTGCCGGGATTCCGAGAGCCAGCGCATTGCAGATGAATGTCCTTCTTCCTGCATGGGTACT
GAGCAAAGCGTATTTGGGTGTGACTTCATCAATACGTTCATTTCCCTTGTAGTAGGTTTCCCGTACAGGC
TCGTTGATTTCTGCCAGTTCGCCCAGCTCTTTCAGGTAATCGTTCATCTTCTGGTTGCTGATGACGGGCA
GAGCCATGTAATTCTCGAAATGGATGTCCTTGTATTTGTCCAGTATGGCTTTGCTGTATTTGTTCAGTTC
AATCGTCAGGCTGTCGGCAGTCTTGACTGTGGTTATTTCGATGTGGTCGGACTTCACATCGCTTCTTTTC
AGATTGCGAACATCCGAATACCGCAAACTCGTAAAGCAGCAGAACAGGAAAACATCACGCACACGTTCCA
GGTATTGCTTATCCTTGGGTATCTGGTAGTCTTTCAGCTTGTTCAGTTCATCCCAAGTCAGGAAGATTAC
TTTTTTCGAGGTGGTTTTCAGTTTCGGTTTGAACGTATCGTATGCAATGTTCTGATGATGTCCTTTCTTG
AAGCTCCAGCGCAGGAACCATTTGAGGAATCCCATTTGCTTGCCGATGGTGCTGTTTCTCATATCCTTGG
TGTCACGCAGGAAGTTGACGTATTCGTTCAATCCAAACTCGTTGAAATAGTTGAACGTTGCATCCTCCTT
GAACTCTTTGAGGTGGTTCCTCACTGCTGCAAATTTTTCATAGGTGGATGCCGTCCAGTTATTCTGGTTA
CCGCACTCTTTTACAAACTCATCGAACACCTCCCAAAAGCTGACAGGGGCTTCTTCCGGCTGTTCTTCGC
TGGTGTCTTTCATTCTCATGTTGAAAGCTTCCTTCAACTGTTGGGTCGTTGGCATGACCTCCTGCACCTC
AAATTCCTTGAAAATATTCTGGATTTCGGCATAGTATTTCAGCAAGTCCGTATTGATTTCGGCTGCACTT
TGCTTTAGCTTGTTGGTACATCCGCTCTTTACCCGCTGCTTATCTGCATCCCATTTGGCTACGTCAATCC
GGTAGCCCGTTGTAAACTCGATGCGTTGGCTGGCAAAGATGACACGCATACGGATGGGTACGTTCTCTAC
GATTGGCACACCGTTCTTTTTCCGGCTCTCCAATGCAAAAATGATGTTGCGCTTGATATTCATAATTGGG
TGCGTTTGAAATTCTACACCCAAATATACACCCAATTATTGAGATAGCAAAAGACATTTAGAAACATTTA
CTTTTACTCTATATTGTAATTTACACTTGATTATCAGTCGTTTGCAGTCTTATGATATTCTGTGAAAGTA
TAAGTTCGAGAGCCTGTCTCTCCGCAAAAAACGCTGAAAATCAGCAGATTGCAAAACAAACACCCTGTTT
TACACCCAAGAATGTAAAGTCGGCTGTTTTTGTTTTATTTAAGATAATACAACCACTACATAATAAAAGA
GTAGCGATATTAAAAGAATCCGATGAGAAAAGACTAATATTTATCTATCCATTCAGTTTGATTTTTCAGG
ACTTTACATCGTCCTGAAAGTATTTGTTGGTACCGGTACCGAGGACGCGTAAACATTTACAGTTGCATGT
GGCCTATTGTTTTTAGCCGTTAAATATTTTATAACTATTAAATAGCGATACAAATTGTTCGAAACTAATA
TTGTTTATATCATATATTCTCGCATGTTTTAAAGCTTTATTAAATTGATTTTTTGTAAACAGTTTTTCGT
ACTCTTTGTTAACCCATTTCATTACAAAAGTTTCATATTTTTTTCTCTCTTTAAATGCCATTTTTGCTGG
CTTTCTTTTTAATACAATTAATGTGCTATCCACTTTAGGTTTTGGATGGAAATAATACCTAGGAATTTTT
GCTAATATAGAAATATCTACCTCTGCCATTAACAGCAATGCTAGTGATCTGTTTGTATCTAATAACATTT
TAGCAAAACCATATTCCACTATTAAATAACTTATTGTGGCTGAACTTTCAAAAACAATTTTTCGAATTAT
ATTTGTGCTTATGTTGTAAGGTATGCTGCCAAATATTTTATATGGATTGTGGCTAGGAAATGTAAATTTC
AGTATATCATCATTTACTATTTGATAGTTAGGATAATTTAAGAGCTTATTACGAGTTACCTCACATAATT
TAGAATCAATTTCTATCGCCGTTACAAAATTACATCTCTTTACCAATCCAGCAGTAAAATGACCTTTCCC
TGCACCTATTTCAAAGATGTTATCTTTTTCATCTAAACTTATGCAATTCATTATTTTTTCTATGTGATAT
TTTGAAGTAATAAAATTTTGACTATCTTTTATATTTACTTTGTTCATTATAACCTCTCCTTAATTTATTG
CATCTCTTTTCGAATATTTATGTTTTTTGAGAAAAGAACGTACTCATGGTTCATCCCGATATGCGTATCG
GTCTGTATATCAGCAACTTTCTATGTGTTTCAACTACAATAGTCATCTATTCTCATCTTTCTGAGTCCAC
CCCCTGCAAAGCCCCTCTTTACGACATAAAAATTCGGTCGGAAAAGGTATGCAAAAGATGTTTCTCTCTT
TAAGAGAAACTCTTCGGGATGCAAAAATATGAAAATAACTCCAATTCACCAAATTATATAGCGACTTTTT
TACAAAATGCTAAAATTTGTTGATTTCCGTCAAGCAATTGTTGAGCAAAAATGTCTTTTACGATAAAATG
ATACCTCAATATCAACTGTTTAGCAAAACGATATTTCTCTTAAAGAGAGAAACACCTTTTTGTTCACCAA
TCCCCGACTTTTAATCCCGCGGCCATGATTGAAAAAGGAAGAGTATGAGTATTCAACATTTCCGTGTCGC
CCTTATTCCCTTTTTTGCGGCATTTTGCCTTCCTGTTTTTGCTCACCCAGAAACGCTGGTGAAAGTAAAA
GATGCTGAAGATCAGTTGGGTGCACGAGTGGGTTACATCGAACTGGATCTCAACAGCGGTAAGATCCTTG
AGAGTTTTCGCCCCGAAGAACGTTTTCCAATGATGAGCACTTTTAAAGTTCTGCTATGTGGCGCGGTATT
ATCCCGTATTGACGCCGGGCAAGAGCAACTCGGTCGCCGCATACACTATTCTCAGAATGACTTGGTTGAG
TACTCACCAGTCACAGAAAAGCATCTTACGGATGGCATGACAGTAAGAGAATTATGCAGTGCTGCCATAA
CCATGAGTGATAACACTGCGGCCAACTTACTTCTGACAACGATCGGAGGACCGAAGGAGCTAACCGCTTT
TTTGCACAACATGGGGGATCATGTAACTCGCCTTGATCGTTGGGAACCGGAGCTGAATGAAGCCATACCA
AACGACGAGCGTGACACCACGATGCCTGTAGCAATGGCAACAACGTTGCGCAAACTATTAACTGGCGAAC
TACTTACTCTAGCTTCCCGGCAACAATTAATAGACTGGATGGAGGCGGATAAAGTTGCAGGACCACTTCT
GCGCTCGGCCCTTCCGGCTGGCTGGTTTATTGCTGATAAATCTGGAGCCGGTGAGCGTGGGTCTCGCGGT
ATCATTGCAGCACTGGGGCCAGATGGTAAGCCCTCCCGTATCGTAGTTATCTACACGACGGGGAGTCAGG
CAACTATGGATGAACGAAATAGACAGATCGCTGAGATAGGTGCCTCACTGATTAAGCATTGGTAACTGTC
AGACCAAGTTTACTCATAACGCGTCAATTCGAGGGGGATCAATTCCGTGATAGGTGGGCTGCCCTTCCTG
GTTGGCTTGGTTTCATCAGCCATCCGCTTGCCCTCATCTGTTACGCCGGCGGTAGCCGGCCAGCCTCGCA
GAGCAGGATTCCCGTTGAGCACCGCCAGGTGCGAATAAGGGACAGTGAAGAAGGAACACCCGCTCGCGGG
TGGGCCTACTTCACCTATCCTGCCCGGCTGACGCCGTTGGATACACCAAGGAAAGTCTACACGAACCCTT
TGGCAAAATCCTGTATATCGTGCGAAAAAGGATGGATATACCGAAAAAATCGCTATAATGACCCCGAAGC
AGGGTTATGCAGCGGAAAACGGAATTGATCCGGCCACGATGCGTCCGGCGTAGAGGATCTGAAGATCAGC
AGTTCAACCTGTTGATAGTACGTACTAAGCTCTCATGTTTCACGTACTAAGCTCTCATGTTTAACGTACT
AAGCTCTCATGTTTAACGAACTAAACCCTCATGGCTAACGTACTAAGCTCTCATGGCTAACGTACTAAGC
TCTCATGTTTCACGTACTAAGCTCTCATGTTTGAACAATAAAATTAATATAAATCAGCAACTTAAATAGC
CTCTAAGGTTTTAAGTTTTATAAGAAAAAAAAGAATATATAAGGCTTTTAAAGCTTTTAAGGTTTAACGG
TTGTGGACAACAAGCCAGGGATGTAACGCACTGAGAAGCCCTTAGAGCCTCTCAAAGCAATTTTGAGTGA
CACAGGAACACTTAACGGCTGACATGGGAATTCCCCTCCACCGCGGTGGCGGCCGCTGATCTGGAAGAAG
CAATGAAAGCTGCTGTTAAGTCTCCGAATCAGGTATTGTTCCTGACAGGTGTATTCCCATCCGGTAAACG
CGGATACTTTGCAGTTGATCTGACTCAGGAATAAATTATAAATTAAGGTAAGAAGATTGTAGGATAAGCT
AATGAAATAGAAAAAGGATGCCGTCACACAACTTGTCGGCATTCTTTTTTGCTTTGCAACAGCATAGCTC
AGCACAGAAGTTGCCTAAATATGTATGTTAACAAATTATTTGTCGTAACTTTGCACTCCCGCATTTTAAA
ATAAAATAAATTATTTATTTAATTAAACGAATATGGTTTTTACTCTGGAAGATTTTGTTGGCGATTGGCG
TCAGACCGCGGGTTATAATTTGGATCAAGTCCTGGAACAGGGTGGCGTAAGCTCTCTGTTCCAGAACCTG
GGTGTGAGCGTGACGCCGATTCAGCGCATCGTTCTGTCCGGCGAGAACGGTCTGAAAATTGATATTCATG
TGATCATCCCGTACGAAGGCCTGAGCGGTGACCAAATGGGTCAAATCGAGAAAATCTTTAAAGTCGTCTA
CCCAGTTGACGATCACCACTTCAAGGTTATCTTGCATTACGGTACGCTGGTGATTGATGGTGTGACCCCG
AATATGATTGACTATTTCGGCCGTCCGTATGAAGGCATTGCCGTTTTTGACGGTAAAAAGATCACCGTCA
CCGGTACCCTGTGGAATGGCAATAAGATTATTGACGAGCGTCTGATTAACCCGGACGGCAGCCTGCTGTT
CCGCGTGACCATCAACGGTGTCACGGGTTGGCGTCTGTGCGAGCGCATCCTGGCATAATGAACTGCACTT
GCTTTGATAATTAATGATAAACAATCTAAAAGCACTCTAATCGTTATCGGAGTGCTTTTAGATTACTAAT
CAAATTGCTTCTACTAATTGCCTATCTTCCAGTGATGGAACAGCATTTGTGCATTGGCTGCAACAATCAG
CCTTACTTGTGCCTGTTCTATTTCCGAACCGACCGCTTGTATGA
Features (pLannotate 1.2.2; 9 found; start..end, strand, type, name):
   1839..2567    -  CDS            ermC': ERM_BACIU - Experimental evidence at protein level: Swiss-Prot protein existence level 1. This protein produces a dimethylation of the adenine residue at position 2085 in 23S rRNA, resulting in reduced affinity between ribosomes and macrolide-lincosamide-streptogramin B antibiotics. From Bacillus subtilis.
   3038..3054    +  promoter       AmpR promoter (fragment): bla
   3055..3915    +  CDS            AmpR: β-lactamase; bla; confers resistance to ampicillin, carbenicillin, and related antibiotics
   3968..4013    -  CDS            traJ (fragment): oriT-recognizing protein; traJ
   4046..4155    -  oriT           oriT: incP origin of transfer
   4326..4714    +  rep_origin     R6K γ ori: γ replication origin from E. coli plasmid R6K; requires the R6K initiator protein pi for replication
   4726..4747    +  misc_feature   MCS (fragment): pBluescript multiple cloning site
   5043..5060    +  polyA_signal   hsp70 poly(A) (fragment): polyadenlyation signal from the Drosophila melanogaster hsp70Ab gene
   5067..5585    +  CDS            LUCI_OPLGR (fragment): Experimental evidence at protein level: Swiss-Prot protein existence level 1. Catalytic subunit of oplophorus-luciferin 2-monooxygenase. Oxidoreductase that converts coelenterazine (the oplophorus luciferin) to coelenteramide under emission of blue light with a maximum at 454 nm. Is also active with bisdeoxycoelenterazine. From Oplophorus gracilirostris (Luminous shrimp).
