[The description below was written by a language model from this plasmid's Addgene catalogue record, the feature table of its GenBank file and pLannotate feature annotations shown in this document.]
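Description:
pAT775 is a 5,784 bp bacterial expression plasmid built on the pNBU2 backbone, designed to deliver a constitutive luciferase reporter into Bacteroides, with the associated work focused on the human gut commensal Bacteroides thetaiotaomicron. In E. coli it is maintained at low copy from the R6K γ origin, which fires only when the pi initiator protein is supplied in trans. This is why it is propagated in a pir-expressing strain such as Pir1. Selection in E. coli relies on the β-lactamase gene (AmpR). An incP oriT, flanked by a traJ fragment, allows the plasmid to be mobilised by conjugation from an E. coli donor into Bacteroides. There, an erm-family rRNA methylase gene (matched by the annotation to ermC') provides the erythromycin selection listed in the record. pNBU2-type vectors are generally used as integrating vectors in Bacteroides, but the feature table does not annotate an integrase or attachment site. A large stretch of the sequence upstream of the erythromycin marker carries no annotation at all.

The payload is a 516 bp NanoLuc open reading frame, detected as a fragment of the Oplophorus gracilirostris luciferase catalytic subunit from which NanoLuc was engineered. According to the stated purpose, it is expressed constitutively from the PAM1 promoter with the rpiL* ribosome binding site. Neither element is annotated by the automated tool, though they presumably lie just upstream of the coding sequence. The short "hsp70 poly(A)" hit in that position is most likely a spurious match. The accompanying GenBank record covers only 917 bp and has no annotated features. The construct serves as a luminescent readout for characterising promoter and RBS strength as genetic parts in Bacteroides.
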