Addgene plasmid #68914: pAT775
Purpose: NanoLuc expressed constiutively from PAM1 and rpiL* RBS, pNBU2 backbone, AmpR
Depositing lab: Timothy Lu & Christopher Voigt. Depositing organization: Massachusetts Institute of Technology. Publication: Programming a Human Commensal Bacterium, Bacteroides thetaiotaomicron, to Sense and Respond to Stimuli in the Murine Gut Microbiota. Mimee M, Tucker AC, Voigt CA, Lu TK. Cell Syst. 2015 Jul 29;1(1):62-71. doi: 10.1016/j.cels.2015.06.001. PubMed 26918244.
Backbone
  Vector backbone: pNBU2
  Total vector size (bp): 5784
  Vector type: Bacterial Expression
  Selectable markers: Erythromycin in Bacteroides
Growth in bacteria
  Bacterial resistance: Ampicillin, 100 μg/mL
  Growth temperature: 37°C
  Growth strain: Pir1
  Copy number: Low Copy
Gene/Insert
  Gene/Insert name: NanoLuc
  Insert size (bp): 516
Terms and licenses: Academic/Nonprofit Terms; Industry Terms: Not Available to Industry
How to cite: pAT775 was a gift from Timothy Lu & Christopher Voigt (Addgene plasmid # 68914 ; http://n2t.net/addgene:68914 ; RRID:Addgene_68914)
