LOCUS       Exported 917 bp ds-DNA linear SYN 14-JUN-2021
DEFINITION  NanoLuc expressed constiutively from PAM1 and rpiL* RBS, pNBU2
            backbone, AmpR.
ACCESSION   .
VERSION     .
KEYWORDS    pAT775
SOURCE      synthetic DNA construct
  ORGANISM  synthetic DNA construct
REFERENCE   1 (bases 1 to 917)
  AUTHORS   Mimee M, Tucker AC, Voigt CA, Lu TK
  TITLE     Programming a Human Commensal Bacterium, Bacteroides
            thetaiotaomicron, to Sense and Respond to Stimuli in the Murine Gut
            Microbiota.
  JOURNAL   Cell Syst. 2015 Jul 29;1(1):62-71. doi: 10.1016/j.cels.2015.06.001.
  PUBMED    26918244
REFERENCE   2 (bases 1 to 917)
  AUTHORS   .
  TITLE     Direct Submission
  JOURNAL   Exported Jun 14, 2021 from SnapGene Server 1.1.58
            http://www.snapgene.com
FEATURES             Location/Qualifiers
     source          1..917
                     /organism="synthetic DNA construct"
                     /mol_type="other DNA"
ORIGIN
        1 tttgagtgac acaggaacac ttaacggctg acatgggaat tcccctccac cgcggtggcg
       61 gccgctgatc tggaagaagc aatgaaagct gctgttaagt ctccgaatca ggtattgttc
      121 ctgacaggtg tattcccatc cggtaaacgc ggatactttg cagttgatct gactcaggaa
      181 taaattataa attaaggtaa gaagattgta ggataagcta atgaaataga aaaaggatgc
      241 cgtcacacaa cttgtcggca ttcttttttg ctttgcaaca gcatagctca gcacagaagt
      301 tgcctaaata tgtatgttaa caaattattt gtcgtaactt tgcactcccg cattttaaaa
      361 taaaataaat tatttattta attaaacgaa tatggttttt actctggaag attttgttgg
      421 cgattggcgt cagaccgcgg gttataattt ggatcaagtc ctggaacagg gtggcgtaag
      481 ctctctgttc cagaacctgg gtgtgagcgt gacgccgatt cagcgcatcg ttctgtccgg
      541 cgagaacggt ctgaaaattg atattcatgt gatcatcccg tacgaaggcc tgagcggtga
      601 ccaaatgggt caaatcgaga aaatctttaa agtcgtctac ccagttgacg atcaccactt
      661 caaggttatc ttgcattacg gtacgctggt gattgatggt gtgaccccga atatgattga
      721 ctatttcggc cgtccgtatg aaggcattgc cgtttttgac ggtaaaaaga tcaccgtcac
      781 cggtaccctg tggaatggca ataagattat tgacgagcgt ctgattaacc cggacggcag
      841 cctgctgttc cgcgtgacca tcaacggtgt cacgggttgg cgtctgtgcg agcgcatcct
      901 ggcataatga actgcac
//
