>Addgene plasmid #68914 | pAT775 | addgene partial sequence | sequence record 126449 | hhvEBNA1-R 5'-TGGAATAGCAAGGGCAGTTC-3'
ATGGTCACGCGGAACAGCAGGCTGCCGTCCGGGTTAATCAGACGCTCGTCAATAATCTTATTGCCATTCC
ACAGGGTACCGGTGACGGTGATCTTTTTACCGTCAAAAACGGCAATGCCTTCATACGGACGGCCGAAATA
GTCAATCATATTCGGGGTCACACCATCAATCACCAGCGTACCGTAATGCAAGATAACCTTGAAGTGGTGA
TCGTCAACTGGGTAGACGACTTTAAAGATTTTCTCGATTTGACCCATTTGGTCACCGCTCAGGCCTTCGT
ACGGGATGATCACATGAATATCAATTTTCAGACCGTTCTCGCCGGACAGAACGATGCGCTGAATCGGCGT
CACGCTCACACCCAGGTTCTGGAACAGAGAGCTTACGCCACCCTGTTCCAGGACTTGATCCAAATTATAA
CCCGCGGTCTGACGCCAATCGCCAACAAAATCTTCCAGAGTAAAAACCATATTCGTTTAATTAAATAAAT
AATTTATTTTATTTTAAAATGCGGGAGTGCAAAGTTACGACAAATAATTTGTTAACATACATATTTAGGC
AACTTCTGTGCTGAGCTATGCTGTTGCAAAGCAAAAAAGAATGCCGACAAGTTGTGTGACGGCATCCTTT
TTCTATTTCATTAGCTTATCCTACAATCTTCTTACCTTAATTTATAATTTATTCCTGAGTCAGATCAACT
GCAAAGTATCCGCGTTTACCGGATGGGAATACACCTGTCAGGAACAATACCTGATTCGGAGACTTAACAG
CAGCTTTCATT
